Addgene plasmid #144126: TFORF2522
Purpose: Lentiviral vector for overexpressing transcription factor ORFs with unique 24-bp barcodes. Barcodes facilitate identification of transcription factors in pooled screens.
Depositing lab: Feng Zhang. Depositing organization: Broad Institute. Publication: A transcription factor atlas of directed differentiation. Joung J, Ma S, Tay T, Geiger-Schuller KR, Kirchgatterer PC, Verdine VK, Guo B, Arias-Garcia MA, Allen WE, Singh A, Kuksenko O, Abudayyeh OO, Gootenberg JS, Fu Z, Macrae RK, Buenrostro JD, Regev A, Zhang F. Cell. 2023 Jan 5;186(1):209-229.e26. doi: 10.1016/j.cell.2022.11.026. PubMed 36608654.
Backbone
  Vector backbone: pLX_TRC317
  Backbone manufacturer: Broad Institute Genetic Perturbation Platform
  Backbone size w/o insert (bp): 8264
  Vector type: Mammalian Expression, Lentiviral
  Selectable markers: Puromycin
Growth in bacteria
  Bacterial resistance: Ampicillin, 100 μg/mL
  Growth temperature: 37°C
  Growth strain: NEB Stable
  Copy number: High Copy
Gene/Insert
  Gene/Insert name: ZNF853
  Species: H. sapiens (human)
  Insert size (bp): 2081
  Entrez Gene: ZNF853 (a.k.a. DKFZp547K054, DKFZp434J1015)
  Promoter: EF1a
  Cloning method: Unknown
  Sequencing primers: 5′ GGGTGGAGACTGAAGTTAGGCCAG; 3′ CACATAGCGTAAAAGGAGCAACATAG
Terms and licenses: Academic/Nonprofit Terms; Industry Terms: Not Available to Industry
Depositor comments: NM_017560,ENST00000457543 . The transcription factor ORF portion of this plasmid was synthesized by Genewiz. Please test multiple small colonies in case of plasmid recombination. To make this collection available in a timely manner, a portion of this collection was not fully sequenced by Addgene. If an Addgene verified full plasmid sequence is not available, please contact us prior to placing an order to request the full sequence.
How to cite: TFORF2522 was a gift from Feng Zhang (Addgene plasmid # 144126 ; http://n2t.net/addgene:144126 ; RRID:Addgene_144126)
