[The description below was written by a language model from this plasmid's Addgene catalogue record and pLannotate feature annotations shown in this document.]
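Description:
TFORF2522 is a lentiviral mammalian expression plasmid built on the pLX_TRC317 backbone, carrying the human zinc finger transcription factor ZNF853 as an overexpression ORF. It belongs to a barcoded transcription factor ORF collection in which each construct carries a unique 24-bp barcode, so that individual factors can be identified by sequencing in pooled screens. The barcode is not annotated in the feature table. In bacteria the roughly 10.3 kb plasmid replicates from a high-copy ColE1/pUC-type origin and is selected with ampicillin through the β-lactamase gene. An f1 origin and remnants of a lac/lacZα cloning region with T7 and T3 promoters are also present in the backbone. The depositor notes that the plasmid can recombine, which is a common issue with LTR-containing vectors.

The viral cassette has a third-generation, self-inactivating layout. An RSV promoter drives a truncated HIV-1 5' LTR, followed by the Ψ packaging signal with a gag fragment, the Rev response element for Rev-dependent nuclear export of the genomic RNA, and a cPPT/CTS element. The cassette ends in a ΔU3 3' LTR, which is followed by an SV40 polyadenylation signal. Within the provirus, an SV40 early promoter/origin region drives puromycin N-acetyltransferase for selection of transduced cells. A separate EF-1α promoter then drives the ZNF853 coding sequence, and a downstream WPRE enhances transcript expression. The short U6 promoter fragment annotated between the ORF and the WPRE appears to be residual sequence rather than a functional Pol III unit. No epitope tag or reporter is annotated. The construct is intended for stable ZNF853 overexpression, either alone or in pooled transcription factor screens such as directed differentiation studies.
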