Features (pLannotate 1.2.2; 31 found; start..end, strand, type, name):
      5..231     +  promoter       RSV promoter: Rous sarcoma virus enhancer/promoter
    232..412     +  LTR            5' LTR (truncated): truncated 5' long terminal repeat (LTR) from HIV-1
    459..584     +  misc_feature   HIV-1 Ψ: packaging signal of human immunodeficiency virus type 1
    568..931     +  CDS            HIV-1 gag (fragment): gag protein from human immunodeficiency virus 1; gag
   1077..1310    +  misc_feature   RRE: The Rev response element (RRE) of HIV-1 allows for Rev-dependent mRNA export from the nucleus to the cytoplasm.
   1687..1713    +  CDS            Rev (fragment): human immunodeficiency virus 1 (HIV-1) Rev protein; rev; enhances nuclear export of unspliced and incompletely spliced viral mRNAs
   1720..1743    +  promoter       SV40 promoter (fragment): SV40 early promoter
   1744..1815    +  promoter       SV40 promoter (fragment): SV40 enhancer and early promoter
   1839..1974    +  rep_origin     SV40 ori: SV40 origin of replication
   2020..2616    +  CDS            PuroR (fragment): puromycin N-acetyltransferase; pac from Streptomyces; confers resistance to puromycin
   2665..2782    +  misc_feature   cPPT/CTS: central polypurine tract and central termination sequence of HIV-1
   2847..2913    +  CDS            small t antigen (fragment): SV40 (simian virus 40) small t antigen
   2920..4098    +  promoter       EF-1α promoter: strong constitutive promoter for human elongation factor EF-1α
   4115..6091    +  CDS            ZNF853: ZN853_HUMAN - Experimental evidence at transcript level: Swiss-Prot protein existence level 2. From Homo sapiens (Human).
   6107..6160    +  promoter       U6 promoter (fragment): RNA polymerase III promoter for human U6 snRNA
   6202..6790    +  misc_feature   WPRE: woodchuck hepatitis virus posttranscriptional regulatory element
   6841..6860    +  misc_feature   cPPT/CTS (fragment): central polypurine tract and central termination sequence of HIV-1
   6862..7095    +  LTR            3' LTR (ΔU3): self-inactivating 3' long terminal repeat (LTR) from HIV-1
   7173..7294    +  polyA_signal   SV40 poly(A) signal: SV40 polyadenylation signal
   7334..7469    +  rep_origin     SV40 ori: SV40 origin of replication
   7490..7508    -  promoter       T7 promoter: promoter for bacteriophage T7 RNA polymerase
   7516..7671    +  CDS            lacZα (fragment): LacZα fragment of β-galactosidase; lacZ fragment
   7676..8104    +  rep_origin     f1 ori (sequence partly withheld): f1 bacteriophage origin of replication; arrow indicates direction of (+) strand synthesis
   8157..8261    +  promoter       AmpR promoter: bla
   8262..9122    +  CDS            AmpR: β-lactamase; bla; confers resistance to ampicillin, carbenicillin, and related antibiotics
   9293..9881    +  rep_origin     ori: high-copy-number ColE1/pMB1/pBR322/pUC origin of replication
  10064..10156   +  CDS            lacI (fragment): lac repressor; lacI; The lac repressor binds to the lac operator to inhibit transcription in E. coli. This inhibition can be relieved by adding lactose or isopropyl-β-D-thiogalactopyranoside (IPTG).
  10169..10190   +  protein_bind   CAP binding site: CAP binding activates transcription in the presence of cAMP. E. coli catabolite activator protein
  10205..10235   +  promoter       lac promoter: promoter for the E. coli lac operon
  10243..10259   +  protein_bind   lac operator: The lac repressor binds to the lac operator to inhibit transcription in E. coli. This inhibition can be relieved by adding lactose or isopropyl-β-D-thiogalactopyranoside (IPTG). lac repressor encoded by lacI
  10304..10322   +  promoter       T3 promoter: promoter for bacteriophage T3 RNA polymerase
>Addgene plasmid #144126 | TFORF2522 | addgene full sequence | sequence record 396195 | Addgene NGS Result
TTAATGTAGTCTTATGCAATACTCTTGTAGTCTTGCAACATGGTAACGATGAGTTAGCAACATGCCTTAC
AAGGAGAGAAAAAGCACCGTGCATGCCGATTGGTGGAAGTAAGGTGGTACGATCGTGCCTTATTAGGAAG
GCAACAGACGGGTCTGACATGGATTGGACGAACCACTGAATTGCCGCATTGCAGAGATATTGTATTTAAG
TGCCTAGCTCGATACATAAACGGGTCTCTCTGGTTAGACCAGATCTGAGCCTGGGAGCTCTCTGGCTAAC
TAGGGAACCCACTGCTTAAGCCTCAATAAAGCTTGCCTTGAGTGCTTCAAGTAGTGTGTGCCCGTCTGTT
GTGTGACTCTGGTAACTAGAGATCCCTCAGACCCTTTTAGTCAGTGTGGAAAATCTCTAGCAGTGGCGCC
CGAACAGGGACTTGAAAGCGAAAGGGAAACCAGAGGAGCTCTCTCGACGCAGGACTCGGCTTGCTGAAGC
GCGCACGGCAAGAGGCGAGGGGCGGCGACTGGTGAGTACGCCAAAAATTTTGACTAGCGGAGGCTAGAAG
GAGAGAGATGGGTGCGAGAGCGTCAGTATTAAGCGGGGGAGAATTAGATCGCGATGGGAAAAAATTCGGT
TAAGGCCAGGGGGAAAGAAAAAATATAAATTAAAACATATAGTATGGGCAAGCAGGGAGCTAGAACGATT
CGCAGTTAATCCTGGCCTGTTAGAAACATCAGAAGGCTGTAGACAAATACTGGGACAGCTACAACCATCC
CTTCAGACAGGATCAGAAGAACTTAGATCATTATATAATACAGTAGCAACCCTCTATTGTGTGCATCAAA
GGATAGAGATAAAAGACACCAAGGAAGCTTTAGACAAGATAGAGGAAGAGCAAAACAAAAGTAAGACCAC
CGCACAGCAAGCGGCCGCTGATCTTCAGACCTGGAGGAGGAGATATGAGGGACAATTGGAGAAGTGAATT
ATATAAATATAAAGTAGTAAAAATTGAACCATTAGGAGTAGCACCCACCAAGGCAAAGAGAAGAGTGGTG
CAGAGAGAAAAAAGAGCAGTGGGAATAGGAGCTTTGTTCCTTGGGTTCTTGGGAGCAGCAGGAAGCACTA
TGGGCGCAGCGTCAATGACGCTGACGGTACAGGCCAGACAATTATTGTCTGGTATAGTGCAGCAGCAGAA
CAATTTGCTGAGGGCTATTGAGGCGCAACAGCATCTGTTGCAACTCACAGTCTGGGGCATCAAGCAGCTC
CAGGCAAGAATCCTGGCTGTGGAAAGATACCTAAAGGATCAACAGCTCCTGGGGATTTGGGGTTGCTCTG
GAAAACTCATTTGCACCACTGCTGTGCCTTGGAATGCTAGTTGGAGTAATAAATCTCTGGAACAGATTTG
GAATCACACGACCTGGATGGAGTGGGACAGAGAAATTAACAATTACACAAGCTTAATACACTCCTTAATT
GAAGAATCGCAAAACCAGCAAGAAAAGAATGAACAAGAATTATTGGAATTAGATAAATGGGCAAGTTTGT
GGAATTGGTTTAACATAACAAATTGGCTGTGGTATATAAAATTATTCATAATGATAGTAGGAGGCTTGGT
AGGTTTAAGAATAGTTTTTGCTGTACTTTCTATAGTGAATAGAGTTAGGCAGGGATATTCACCATTATCG
TTTCAGACCCACCTCCCAACCCCGAGGGGACCCATGCATTGCATCTCAATTAGTCAGCAACCAGGTGTGG
AAAGTCCCCAGGCTCCCCAGCAGGCAGAAGTATGCAAAGCATGCGTCTCAATTAGTCAGCAACCATAGTC
CCGCCCCTAACTCCGCCCATCCCGCCCCTAACTCCGCCCAGTTCCGCCCATTCTCCGCCCCATGGCTGAC
TAATTTTTTTTATTTATGCAGAGGCCGAGGCCGCCTCGGCCTCTGAGCTATTCCAGAAGTAGTGAGGAGG
CTTTTTTGGAGGCCTAGGCTTTTGCAAAAAGCTTTCTAGAGGTACCACCGGAGCTTACCATGACCGAGTA
CAAGCCCACGGTGCGCCTCGCCACCCGCGACGACGTCCCCAGGGCCGTACGCACCCTCGCCGCCGCGTTC
GCCGACTACCCCGCCACGCGCCACACCGTCGATCCGGACCGCCACATCGAGCGGGTCACCGAGCTGCAAG
AACTCTTCCTCACGCGCGTCGGGCTCGACATCGGCAAGGTGTGGGTCGCGGACGACGGCGCCGCCGTGGC
GGTCTGGACCACGCCGGAGAGCGTCGAAGCGGGGGCGGTGTTCGCCGAGATCGGCCCGCGCATGGCCGAG
TTGAGCGGTTCCCGGCTGGCCGCGCAGCAACAGATGGAAGGCCTCCTGGCGCCGCACCGGCCCAAGGAGC
CCGCGTGGTTCCTGGCCACCGTCGGCGTCTCGCCCGACCACCAGGGCAAGGGTCTGGGCAGCGCCGTCGT
GCTCCCCGGAGTGGAGGCGGCCGAGCGCGCCGGGGTGCCCGCCTTCCTGGAGACCTCCGCGCCCCGCAAC
CTCCCCTTCTACGAGCGGCTCGGCTTCACCGTCACCGCCGACGTCGAGGTGCCCGAAGGACCGCGCACCT
GGTGCATGACCCGCAAGCCCGGTGCCAGTTAACGAATTCTAGATCTTGAGACAAATGGCAGTATTCATCC
ACAATTTTAAAAGAAAAGGGGGGATTGGGGGGTACAGTGCAGGGGAAAGAATAGTAGACATAATAGCAAC
AGACATACAAACTAAAGAATTACAAAAACAAATTACAAAAATTCAAAATTTTCGGGTTTATTACAGGGAC
AGCAGAGATCCACTTTGGCGCCGGCTCGAGGCCTGCAGGTGCAAAGATGGATAAAGTTTTAAACAGAGAG
GAATCTTTGCAGCTAATGGACCTTCTAGGTCTTGAAAGGAGTGGGAATTGGCTCCGGTGCCCGTCAGTGG
GCAGAGCGCACATCGCCCACAGTCCCCGAGAAGTTGGGGGGAGGGGTCGGCAATTGAACCGGTGCCTAGA
GAAGGTGGCGCGGGGTAAACTGGGAAAGTGATGTCGTGTACTGGCTCCGCCTTTTTCCCGAGGGTGGGGG
AGAACCGTATATAAGTGCAGTAGTCGCCGTGAACGTTCTTTTTCGCAACGGGTTTGCCGCCAGAACACAG
GTAAGTGCCGTGTGTGGTTCCCGCGGGCCTGGCCTCTTTACGGGTTATGGCCCTTGCGTGCCTTGAATTA
CTTCCACCTGGCTGCAGTACGTGATTCTTGATCCCGAGCTTCGGGTTGGAAGTGGGTGGGAGAGTTCGAG
GCCTTGCGCTTAAGGAGCCCCTTCGCCTCGTGCTTGAGTTGAGGCCTGGCCTGGGCGCTGGGGCCGCCGC
GTGCGAATCTGGTGGCACCTTCGCGCCTGTCTCGCTGCTTTCGATAAGTCTCTAGCCATTTAAAATTTTT
GATGACCTGCTGCGACGCTTTTTTTCTGGCAAGATAGTCTTGTAAATGCGGGCCAAGATCTGCACACTGG
TATTTCGGTTTTTGGGGCCGCGGGCGGCGACGGGGCCCGTGCGTCCCAGCGCACATGTTCGGCGAGGCGG
GGCCTGCGAGCGCGGCCACCGAGAATCGGACGGGGGTAGTCTCAAGCTGGCCGGCCTGCTCTGGTGCCTG
GCCTCGCGCCGCCGTGTATCGCCCCGCCCTGGGCGGCAAGGCTGGCCCGGTCGGCACCAGTTGCGTGAGC
GGAAAGATGGCCGCTTCCCGGCCCTGCTGCAGGGAGCTCAAAATGGAGGACGCGGCGCTCGGGAGAGCGG
GCGGGTGAGTCACCCACACAAAGGAAAAGGGCCTTTCCGTCCTCAGCCGTCGCTTCATGTGACTCCACGG
AGTACCGGGCGCCGTCCAGGCACCTCGATTAGTTCTCGAGCTTTTGGAGTACGTCGTCTTTAGGTTGGGG
GGAGGGGTTTTATGCGATGGAGTTTCCCCACACTGAGTGGGTGGAGACTGAAGTTAGGCCAGCTTGGCAC
TTGATGTAATTCTCCTTGGAATTTGCCCTTTTTGAGTTTGGATCTTGGTTCATTCTCAAGCCTCAGACAG
TGGTTCAAAGTTTTTTTCTTCCATTTCAGGTGTCGTGAGGCTAGCACCGCCACCATGCTCCACCAGCCGA
CTCCCGGGAATCGGGGTCTGACCGCCAGGATGGAAGTGGGGCCAGCCACCGAGACCTTCGTGCTGGAACT
TCAATGTCTTGAGGATGGGGGCCCAGGGCCTGACACCCTCTCAGGTGGCAGCGGTGGGAGCGAGAGTCAG
GAGGAGGAAGAGCCTCAGGAGAGGAACAGCAGTCCACAGCGGCCAGCAGTCTCGGCCCCAGTGGGGGCCA
GTGAAATCGCTGAGGAAACCCGGCCGGGACAACGAGAGTTGCAACTGCAGCAGTTAGAACAGCAGCCCGA
GCCGCAGCAACAGCCGCAACACGAGCAGCTGCAACAGCCGCAGCCACACCTAGAACTGCAACAGCAGCCG
CAGCAAGATGGGCAACAACAGCTATCTCAACTACAACAGGAAAAACACCAATCCGTGCACCATCAGGAAC
TGAAACCAGAACTGCAGCTAATGCACCAGCAGCAACAGTTACAGCCACAGCAAGTGCAAGAGCAACAGCG
GTTGCAGCAGCAGCAGGAGCAGTTACAGACGCAGCAAGCACAAGAGCAACAGGTATTGCAGCAGCAGGAA
CAGCTACAGCAGCAAGTGCAAGAGCAACAGCTGTTACAGCAACAGCAGGAACAGTTACAGCAGCAGCAGC
TGCTACAACAGCAGGAACAGTTACAGCAGCAACAGTTTCAACAGCAGCAGGAACAGTTACAGCAGCAGCA
GCAGCTACTATTGCTGCAGCAGCAGGGACAGTTACAGCAGCAACTGTTGCAGCAGCAGCAGGCACAGTTA
CAACAGCAGCTGCTGGAACAGCAGCAGGCACAGTTACAGCAGCAGCTACTGCTGCAGCAGCAGGAACAGT
TACAGCAGCAGCAGCAACAGCAGCTGTTGCAACAGCAGCAGGAACAATTGCAGCAGCAACAACTGCAGCC
TCCTCCCCTGGAGCCCGAGGAGGAGGAAGAGGTGGAGCTGGAGCTCATGCCGGTGGACCTGGGGTCAGAG
CAGGAGCTGGAGCAGCAGCGGCAGGAGTTGGAGCGGCAGCAGGAGCTGGAACGGCAGCAGGAGCAGCGGC
AGCTGCAGCTCAAACTGCAGGAGGAGCTGCAGCAGCTGGAGCAACAGCTGGAGCAGCAGCAGCAGCAGCT
GGAGCAGCAGGAGGTGCAGCTGGAGCTGACCCCGGTGGAGCTAGGCGCCCAGCAGCAGGAGGTGCAGCTG
GAGCTGACCCCCGTGCAGCCGGAGCTGCAGCTGGAACTGGTGCCAGCCGCAGGGGGCGGCGGAGCGGCGG
TCCCGGGGGCTCCGGCCGCGGTCGTGGTGGCTCCCCCGGGCTACGTGGTGGTGCAGGAGCTCATGGTGCT
GCCCGCCGTGGCAGCGCCGGCCGTGGTGGCCATCCCGGGCCCGGCAGGCAGCGCGGCGTTGACCCCTGCA
CGGCAGCGGCGGCGGCGGCGCGCTCGGGACCGGCCGACCATCTGCGGGGAGTGCGGCAAGGGCTTCAGCC
GCAGCACGGACCTGGTGCGCCACCAGGCCACGCACACGGGTGAGCGGCCACACCGCTGCGGCGAGTGCGG
CAAGGGCTTCTCGCAGCACTCGAATCTGGTGACGCACCAACGCATCCACACGGGCGAGAAACCCTACGCC
TGCTCCTACTGCGCCAAGCGCTTCAGCGAGAGCTCGGCGCTCGTGCAGCACCAGCGCACGCACACCGGGG
AGCGACCCTACGCCTGCGGGGACTGTGGCAAGCGCTTCAGCGTCTCCTCCAACCTGCTGCGCCACCGGCG
CACGCACTCGGGCGAGCGGCCCTACGTGTGCGAGGACTGTGGCGAGCGCTTCCGACACAAGGTGCAGATC
CGCCGCCACGAGCGCCAGCTGCACGGCGCGGGCCGCTCCAGGGGCCTCGGCCTGCTGCGCGCCTCGCGGC
CGGCGGCCCTCGGTGGCCCAGCCCGCGCGGAGCAGGCCGCTACAGCCACTGCGCCCGCAGACAAGGCGCT
GTAGTAATGAACTAGTCCGTAACTTGAAAGTATTTCGATTTCTTGGCTTTATATATCTTGTGGAAAGGAC
GATGTGAGATTGACTTACCCTGTTCAACGCGTTAAGTCGACAATCAACCTCTGGATTACAAAATTTGTGA
AAGATTGACTGGTATTCTTAACTATGTTGCTCCTTTTACGCTATGTGGATACGCTGCTTTAATGCCTTTG
TATCATGCTATTGCTTCCCGTATGGCTTTCATTTTCTCCTCCTTGTATAAATCCTGGTTGCTGTCTCTTT
ATGAGGAGTTGTGGCCCGTTGTCAGGCAACGTGGCGTGGTGTGCACTGTGTTTGCTGACGCAACCCCCAC
TGGTTGGGGCATTGCCACCACCTGTCAGCTCCTTTCCGGGACTTTCGCTTTCCCCCTCCCTATTGCCACG
GCGGAACTCATCGCCGCCTGCCTTGCCCGCTGCTGGACAGGGGCTCGGCTGTTGGGCACTGACAATTCCG
TGGTGTTGTCGGGGAAATCATCGTCCTTTCCTTGGCTGCTCGCCTGTGTTGCCACCTGGATTCTGCGCGG
GACGTCCTTCTGCTACGTCCCTTCGGCCCTCAATCCAGCGGACCTTCCTTCCCGCGGCCTGCTGCCGGCT
CTGCGGCCTCTTCCGCGTCTTCGCCTTCGCCCTCAGACGAGTCGGATCTCCCTTTGGGCCGCCTCCCCGC
GTCGACTTTAAGACCAATGACTTACAAGGCAGCTGTAGATCTTAGCCACTTTTTAAAAGAAAAGGGGGGA
CTGGAAGGGCTAATTCACTCCCAACGAAGACAAGATCTGCTTTTTGCTTGTACTGGGTCTCTCTGGTTAG
ACCAGATCTGAGCCTGGGAGCTCTCTGGCTAACTAGGGAACCCACTGCTTAAGCCTCAATAAAGCTTGCC
TTGAGTGCTTCAAGTAGTGTGTGCCCGTCTGTTGTGTGACTCTGGTAACTAGAGATCCCTCAGACCCTTT
TAGTCAGTGTGGAAAATCTCTAGCAGTACGTATAGTAGTTCATGTCATCTTATTATTCAGTATTTATAAC
TTGCAAAGAAATGAATATCAGAGAGTGAGAGGAACTTGTTTATTGCAGCTTATAATGGTTACAAATAAAG
CAATAGCATCACAAATTTCACAAATAAAGCATTTTTTTCACTGCATTCTAGTTGTGGTTTGTCCAAACTC
ATCAATGTATCTTATCATGTCTGGCTCTAGCTATCCCGCCCCTAACTCCGCCCATCCCGCCCCTAACTCC
GCCCAGTTCCGCCCATTCTCCGCCCCATGGCTGACTAATTTTTTTTATTTATGCAGAGGCCGAGGCCGCC
TCGGCCTCTGAGCTATTCCAGAAGTAGTGAGGAGGCTTTTTTGGAGGCCTAGGGACGTACCCAATTCGCC
CTATAGTGAGTCGTATTACGCGCGCTCACTGGCCGTCGTTTTACAACGTCGTGACTGGGAAAACCCTGGC
GTTACCCAACTTAATCGCCTTGCAGCACATCCCCCTTTCGCCAGCTGGCGTAATAGCGAAGAGGCCCGCA
CCGATCGCCCTTCCCAACAGTTGCGCAGCCTGAATGGCGAATGGG
[124 nt withheld, positions 7676-7799]
C
[91 nt withheld, positions 7801-7891]
A
[49 nt withheld, positions 7893-7941]
CCTTTGACGTTGGAGTCCACGTTCTTT
[37 nt withheld, positions 7969-8005]
ACCCTATCTCGGTCTATTCTTTTGATTTATAAGGGATTTTGCCGATTTCGGCCTATTGGTTAAAAAATGA
GCTGATTTAACAAAAATTTAACGCGAATTTTAACAAAATATTAACGCTTACAATTTAGGTGGCACTTTTC
GGGGAAATGTGCGCGGAACCCCTATTTGTTTATTTTTCTAAATACATTCAAATATGTATCCGCTCATGAG
ACAATAACCCTGATAAATGCTTCAATAATATTGAAAAAGGAAGAGTATGAGTATTCAACATTTCCGTGTC
GCCCTTATTCCCTTTTTTGCGGCATTTTGCCTTCCTGTTTTTGCTCACCCAGAAACGCTGGTGAAAGTAA
AAGATGCTGAAGATCAGTTGGGTGCACGAGTGGGTTACATCGAACTGGATCTCAACAGCGGTAAGATCCT
TGAGAGTTTTCGCCCCGAAGAACGTTTTCCAATGATGAGCACTTTTAAAGTTCTGCTATGTGGCGCGGTA
TTATCCCGTATTGACGCCGGGCAAGAGCAACTCGGTCGCCGCATACACTATTCTCAGAATGACTTGGTTG
AGTACTCACCAGTCACAGAAAAGCATCTTACGGATGGCATGACAGTAAGAGAATTATGCAGTGCTGCCAT
AACCATGAGTGATAACACTGCGGCCAACTTACTTCTGACAACGATCGGAGGACCGAAGGAGCTAACCGCT
TTTTTGCACAACATGGGGGATCATGTAACTCGCCTTGATCGTTGGGAACCGGAGCTGAATGAAGCCATAC
CAAACGACGAGCGTGACACCACGATGCCTGTAGCAATGGCAACAACGTTGCGCAAACTATTAACTGGCGA
ACTACTTACTCTAGCTTCCCGGCAACAATTAATAGACTGGATGGAGGCGGATAAAGTTGCAGGACCACTT
CTGCGCTCGGCCCTTCCGGCTGGCTGGTTTATTGCTGATAAATCTGGAGCCGGTGAGCGTGGGTCTCGCG
GTATCATTGCAGCACTGGGGCCAGATGGTAAGCCCTCCCGTATCGTAGTTATCTACACGACGGGGAGTCA
GGCAACTATGGATGAACGAAATAGACAGATCGCTGAGATAGGTGCCTCACTGATTAAGCATTGGTAACTG
TCAGACCAAGTTTACTCATATATACTTTAGATTGATTTAAAACTTCATTTTTAATTTAAAAGGATCTAGG
TGAAGATCCTTTTTGATAATCTCATGACCAAAATCCCTTAACGTGAGTTTTCGTTCCACTGAGCGTCAGA
CCCCGTAGAAAAGATCAAAGGATCTTCTTGAGATCCTTTTTTTCTGCGCGTAATCTGCTGCTTGCAAACA
AAAAAACCACCGCTACCAGCGGTGGTTTGTTTGCCGGATCAAGAGCTACCAACTCTTTTTCCGAAGGTAA
CTGGCTTCAGCAGAGCGCAGATACCAAATACTGTTCTTCTAGTGTAGCCGTAGTTAGGCCACCACTTCAA
GAACTCTGTAGCACCGCCTACATACCTCGCTCTGCTAATCCTGTTACCAGTGGCTGCTGCCAGTGGCGAT
AAGTCGTGTCTTACCGGGTTGGACTCAAGACGATAGTTACCGGATAAGGCGCAGCGGTCGGGCTGAACGG
GGGGTTCGTGCACACAGCCCAGCTTGGAGCGAACGACCTACACCGAACTGAGATACCTACAGCGTGAGCT
ATGAGAAAGCGCCACGCTTCCCGAAGGGAGAAAGGCGGACAGGTATCCGGTAAGCGGCAGGGTCGGAACA
GGAGAGCGCACGAGGGAGCTTCCAGGGGGAAACGCCTGGTATCTTTATAGTCCTGTCGGGTTTCGCCACC
TCTGACTTGAGCGTCGATTTTTGTGATGCTCGTCAGGGGGGCGGAGCCTATGGAAAAACGCCAGCAACGC
GGCCTTTTTACGGTTCCTGGCCTTTTGCTGGCCTTTTGCTCACATGTTCTTTCCTGCGTTATCCCCTGAT
TCTGTGGATAACCGTATTACCGCCTTTGAGTGAGCTGATACCGCTCGCCGCAGCCGAACGACCGAGCGCA
GCGAGTCAGTGAGCGAGGAAGCGGAAGAGCGCCCAATACGCAAACCGCCTCTCCCCGCGCGTTGGCCGAT
TCATTAATGCAGCTGGCACGACAGGTTTCCCGACTGGAAAGCGGGCAGTGAGCGCAACGCAATTAATGTG
AGTTAGCTCACTCATTAGGCACCCCAGGCTTTACACTTTATGCTTCCGGCTCGTATGTTGTGTGGAATTG
TGAGCGGATAACAATTTCACACAGGAAACAGCTATGACCATGATTACGCCAAGCGCGCAATTAACCCTCA
CTAAAGGGAACAAAAGCTGGAGCTGCAAGC
