>Addgene plasmid #144126 | TFORF2522 | depositor partial sequence | sequence record 284502 | Insert
ACCGCCACCATGCTCCACCAGCCGACTCCCGGGAATCGGGGTCTGACCGCCAGGATGGAAGTGGGGCCAG
CCACCGAGACCTTCGTGCTGGAACTTCAATGTCTTGAGGATGGGGGCCCAGGGCCTGACACCCTCTCAGG
TGGCAGCGGTGGGAGCGAGAGTCAGGAGGAGGAAGAGCCTCAGGAGAGGAACAGCAGTCCACAGCGGCCA
GCAGTCTCGGCCCCAGTGGGGGCCAGTGAAATCGCTGAGGAAACCCGGCCGGGACAACGAGAGTTGCAAC
TGCAGCAGTTAGAACAGCAGCCCGAGCCGCAGCAACAGCCGCAACACGAGCAGCTGCAACAGCCGCAGCC
ACACCTAGAACTGCAACAGCAGCCGCAGCAAGATGGGCAACAACAGCTATCTCAACTACAACAGGAAAAA
CACCAATCCGTGCACCATCAGGAACTGAAACCAGAACTGCAGCTAATGCACCAGCAGCAACAGTTACAGC
CACAGCAAGTGCAAGAGCAACAGCGGTTGCAGCAGCAGCAGGAGCAGTTACAGACGCAGCAAGCACAAGA
GCAACAGGTATTGCAGCAGCAGGAACAGCTACAGCAGCAAGTGCAAGAGCAACAGCTGTTACAGCAACAG
CAGGAACAGTTACAGCAGCAGCAGCTGCTACAACAGCAGGAACAGTTACAGCAGCAACAGTTTCAACAGC
AGCAGGAACAGTTACAGCAGCAGCAGCAGCTACTATTGCTGCAGCAGCAGGGACAGTTACAGCAGCAACT
GTTGCAGCAGCAGCAGGCACAGTTACAACAGCAGCTGCTGGAACAGCAGCAGGCACAGTTACAGCAGCAG
CTACTGCTGCAGCAGCAGGAACAGTTACAGCAGCAGCAGCAACAGCAGCTGTTGCAACAGCAGCAGGAAC
AATTGCAGCAGCAACAACTGCAGCCTCCTCCCCTGGAGCCCGAGGAGGAGGAAGAGGTGGAGCTGGAGCT
CATGCCGGTGGACCTGGGGTCAGAGCAGGAGCTGGAGCAGCAGCGGCAGGAGTTGGAGCGGCAGCAGGAG
CTGGAACGGCAGCAGGAGCAGCGGCAGCTGCAGCTCAAACTGCAGGAGGAGCTGCAGCAGCTGGAGCAAC
AGCTGGAGCAGCAGCAGCAGCAGCTGGAGCAGCAGGAGGTGCAGCTGGAGCTGACCCCGGTGGAGCTAGG
CGCCCAGCAGCAGGAGGTGCAGCTGGAGCTGACCCCCGTGCAGCCGGAGCTGCAGCTGGAACTGGTGCCA
GCCGCAGGGGGCGGCGGAGCGGCGGTCCCGGGGGCTCCGGCCGCGGTCGTGGTGGCTCCCCCGGGCTACG
TGGTGGTGCAGGAGCTCATGGTGCTGCCCGCCGTGGCAGCGCCGGCCGTGGTGGCCATCCCGGGCCCGGC
AGGCAGCGCGGCGTTGACCCCTGCACGGCAGCGGCGGCGGCGGCGCGCTCGGGACCGGCCGACCATCTGC
GGGGAGTGCGGCAAGGGCTTCAGCCGCAGCACGGACCTGGTGCGCCACCAGGCCACGCACACGGGTGAGC
GGCCACACCGCTGCGGCGAGTGCGGCAAGGGCTTCTCGCAGCACTCGAATCTGGTGACGCACCAACGCAT
CCACACGGGCGAGAAACCCTACGCCTGCTCCTACTGCGCCAAGCGCTTCAGCGAGAGCTCGGCGCTCGTG
CAGCACCAGCGCACGCACACCGGGGAGCGACCCTACGCCTGCGGGGACTGTGGCAAGCGCTTCAGCGTCT
CCTCCAACCTGCTGCGCCACCGGCGCACGCACTCGGGCGAGCGGCCCTACGTGTGCGAGGACTGTGGCGA
GCGCTTCCGACACAAGGTGCAGATCCGCCGCCACGAGCGCCAGCTGCACGGCGCGGGCCGCTCCAGGGGC
CTCGGCCTGCTGCGCGCCTCGCGGCCGGCGGCCCTCGGTGGCCCAGCCCGCGCGGAGCAGGCCGCTACAG
CCACTGCGCCCGCAGACAAGGCGCTGTAGTAATGAACTAGTCCGTAACTTGAAAGTATTTCGATTTCTTG
GCTTTATATATCTTGTGGAAAGGACGATGTGAGATTGACTTACCCTGTTCA
