>Addgene plasmid #144126 | TFORF2522 | depositor partial sequence | sequence record 284503 | Barcode
TGTGAGATTGACTTACCCTGTTCA
